>Addgene plasmid #132172 | pDONR221_SLC6A4 | addgene full sequence | sequence record 261000 | Addgene NGS Result
CTTTCCTGCGTTATCCCCTGATTCTGTGGATAACCGTATTACCGCCTTTGAGTGAGCTGATACCGCTCGC
CGCAGCCGAACGACCGAGCGCAGCGAGTCAGTGAGCGAGGAAGCGGAAGAGCGCCCAATACGCAAACCGC
CTCTCCCCGCGCGTTGGCCGATTCATTAATGCAGCTGGCACGACAGGTTTCCCGACTGGAAAGCGGGCAG
TGAGCGCAACGCAATTAATACGCGTACCGCTAGCCAGGAAGAGTTTGTAGAAACGCAAAAAGGCCATCCG
TCAGGATGGCCTTCTGCTTAGTTTGATGCCTGGCAGTTTATGGCGGGCGTCCTGCCCGCCACCCTCCGGG
CCGTTGCTTCACAACGTTCAAATCCGCTCCCGGCGGATTTGTCCTACTCAGGAGAGCGTTCACCGACAAA
CAACAGATAAAACGAAAGGCCCAGTCTTCCGACTGAGCCTTTCGTTTTATTTGATGCCTGGCAGTTCCCT
ACTCTCGCGTTAACGCTAGCATGGATGTTTTCCCAGTCACGACGTTGTAAAACGACGGCCAGTCTTAAGC
TCGGGCCCCAAATAATGATTTTATTTTGACTGATAGTGACCTGTTCGTTGCAACACATTGATGAGCAATG
CTTTTTTATAATGCCAACTTTGTACAAAAAAGCAGGCTCCACCATGGAGACCACACCTCTGAATTCCCAG
AAGCAGCTGTCTGCCTGCGAGGACGGCGAGGATTGTCAGGAGAACGGCGTGCTGCAGAAGGTGGTGCCAA
CCCCCGGCGACAAGGTGGAGTCTGGCCAGATCAGCAATGGCTACTCCGCCGTGCCTTCTCCAGGAGCAGG
CGACGATACCAGGCACTCTATCCCAGCCACCACAACCACACTGGTGGCAGAGCTGCACCAGGGAGAGAGA
GAGACATGGGGCAAGAAGGTGGACTTTCTGCTGAGCGTGATCGGCTATGCCGTGGATCTGGGCAACGTGT
GGCGGTTTCCCTATATCTGCTACCAGAACGGAGGAGGAGCCTTCCTGCTGCCATACACCATCATGGCCAT
CTTCGGCGGCATCCCCCTGTTTTATATGGAGCTGGCCCTGGGCCAGTACCACCGGAATGGCTGCATCAGC
ATCTGGAGAAAGATCTGTCCCATCTTTAAGGGCATCGGCTATGCCATCTGTATCATCGCCTTCTACATCG
CCTCCTACTATAACACAATCATGGCCTGGGCCCTGTACTATCTGATCAGCTCCTTCACCGACCAGCTGCC
CTGGACAAGCTGCAAGAATTCCTGGAACACCGGCAATTGTACAAACTACTTCAGCGAGGATAATATCACC
TGGACACTGCACTCCACCTCTCCTGCCGAGGAGTTCTACACAAGGCACGTGCTGCAGATCCACCGCTCCA
AGGGACTGCAGGATCTGGGAGGCATCTCTTGGCAGCTGGCCCTGTGCATCATGCTGATCTTCACCGTGAT
CTACTTCAGCATCTGGAAGGGCGTGAAGACATCCGGCAAGGTGGTGTGGGTGACCGCCACATTTCCATAC
ATCATCCTGAGCGTGCTGCTGGTGAGGGGAGCCACCCTGCCAGGAGCATGGAGGGGCGTGCTGTTCTACC
TGAAGCCTAACTGGCAGAAGCTGCTGGAGACAGGCGTGTGGATCGACGCAGCAGCACAGATCTTCTTTAG
CCTGGGACCAGGATTCGGCGTGCTGCTGGCCTTTGCCTCCTATAATAAGTTCAACAATAACTGCTACCAG
GATGCCCTGGTGACCTCCGTGGTGAACTGTATGACAAGCTTCGTGTCCGGCTTCGTGATCTTTACCGTGC
TGGGCTATATGGCCGAGATGCGGAATGAGGACGTGTCTGAGGTGGCCAAGGATGCCGGCCCTAGCCTGCT
GTTTATCACCTACGCCGAGGCCATCGCCAACATGCCAGCCTCCACATTCTTTGCCATCATCTTCTTTCTG
ATGCTGATCACCCTGGGCCTGGACTCTACATTCGCCGGACTGGAGGGCGTGATCACCGCCGTGCTGGATG
AGTTTCCTCACGTGTGGGCCAAGCGGAGAGAGAGGTTCGTGCTGGCCGTGGTCATCACATGCTTCTTTGG
CTCCCTGGTGACCCTGACATTCGGCGGCGCCTATGTGGTGAAGCTGCTGGAGGAGTACGCAACCGGACCA
GCCGTGCTGACAGTGGCCCTGATCGAGGCCGTGGCCGTGTCTTGGTTTTATGGCATCACCCAGTTCTGTA
GGGACGTGAAGGAGATGCTGGGCTTCTCTCCAGGCTGGTTTTGGAGGATCTGCTGGGTGGCAATCAGCCC
ACTGTTCCTGCTGTTTATCATCTGTTCTTTTCTGATGAGCCCCCCTCAGCTGAGGCTGTTCCAGTACAAT
TATCCCTACTGGAGCATCATCCTGGGCTACTGCATCGGCACCTCTAGCTTTATCTGTATCCCTACATATA
TCGCCTACCGGCTGATCATCACCCCAGGCACATTCAAGGAGAGAATCATCAAGTCCATCACCCCCGAGAC
CCCTACAGAGATCCCTTGTGGCGATATCCGCCTGAACGCCGTGGACCCAGCTTTCTTGTACAAAGTTGGC
ATTATAAGAAAGCATTGCTTATCAATTTGTTGCAACGAACAGGTCACTATCAGTCAAAATAAAATCATTA
TTTGCCATCCAGCTGATATCCCCTATAGTGAGTCGTATTACATGGTCATAGCTGTTTCCTGGCAGCTCTG
GCCCGTGTCTCAAAATCTCTGATGTTACATTGCACAAGATAAAAATATATCATCATGAACAATAAAACTG
TCTGCTTACATAAACAGTAATACAAGGGGTGTTATGAGCCATATTCAACGGGAAACGTCGAGGCCGCGAT
TAAATTCCAACATGGATGCTGATTTATATGGGTATAAATGGGCTCGCGATAATGTCGGGCAATCAGGTGC
GACAATCTATCGCTTGTATGGGAAGCCCGATGCGCCAGAGTTGTTTCTGAAACATGGCAAAGGTAGCGTT
GCCAATGATGTTACAGATGAGATGGTCAGACTAAACTGGCTGACGGAATTTATGCCTCTTCCGACCATCA
AGCATTTTATCCGTACTCCTGATGATGCATGGTTACTCACCACTGCGATCCCCGGAAAAACAGCATTCCA
GGTATTAGAAGAATATCCTGATTCAGGTGAAAATATTGTTGATGCGCTGGCAGTGTTCCTGCGCCGGTTG
CATTCGATTCCTGTTTGTAATTGTCCTTTTAACAGCGATCGCGTATTTCGTCTCGCTCAGGCGCAATCAC
GAATGAATAACGGTTTGGTTGATGCGAGTGATTTTGATGACGAGCGTAATGGCTGGCCTGTTGAACAAGT
CTGGAAAGAAATGCATAAACTTTTGCCATTCTCACCGGATTCAGTCGTCACTCATGGTGATTTCTCACTT
GATAACCTTATTTTTGACGAGGGGAAATTAATAGGTTGTATTGATGTTGGACGAGTCGGAATCGCAGACC
GATACCAGGATCTTGCCATCCTATGGAACTGCCTCGGTGAGTTTTCTCCTTCATTACAGAAACGGCTTTT
TCAAAAATATGGTATTGATAATCCTGATATGAATAAATTGCAGTTTCATTTGATGCTCGATGAGTTTTTC
TAATCAGAATTGGTTAATTGGTTGTAACACTGGCAGAGCATTACGCTGACTTGACGGGACGGCGCAAGCT
CATGACCAAAATCCCTTAACGTGAGTTACGCGTCGTTCCACTGAGCGTCAGACCCCGTAGAAAAGATCAA
AGGATCTTCTTGAGATCCTTTTTTTCTGCGCGTAATCTGCTGCTTGCAAACAAAAAAACCACCGCTACCA
GCGGTGGTTTGTTTGCCGGATCAAGAGCTACCAACTCTTTTTCCGAAGGTAACTGGCTTCAGCAGAGCGC
AGATACCAAATACTGTTCTTCTAGTGTAGCCGTAGTTAGGCCACCACTTCAAGAACTCTGTAGCACCGCC
TACATACCTCGCTCTGCTAATCCTGTTACCAGTGGCTGCTGCCAGTGGCGATAAGTCGTGTCTTACCGGG
TTGGACTCAAGACGATAGTTACCGGATAAGGCGCAGCGGTCGGGCTGAACGGGGGGTTCGTGCACACAGC
CCAGCTTGGAGCGAACGACCTACACCGAACTGAGATACCTACAGCGTGAGCTATGAGAAAGCGCCACGCT
TCCCGAAGGGAGAAAGGCGGACAGGTATCCGGTAAGCGGCAGGGTCGGAACAGGAGAGCGCACGAGGGAG
CTTCCAGGGGGAAACGCCTGGTATCTTTATAGTCCTGTCGGGTTTCGCCACCTCTGACTTGAGCGTCGAT
TTTTGTGATGCTCGTCAGGGGGGCGGAGCCTATGGAAAAACGCCAGCAACGCGGCCTTTTTACGGTTCCT
GGCCTTTTGCTGGCCTTTTGCTCACATGTT
Features (pLannotate 1.2.2; 10 found; start..end, strand, type, name):
    121..213     +  CDS            lacI (fragment): lac repressor; lacI; The lac repressor binds to the lac operator to inhibit transcription in E. coli. This inhibition can be relieved by adding lactose or isopropyl-β-D-thiogalactopyranoside (IPTG).
    268..295     -  terminator     rrnB T2 terminator: transcription terminator T2 from the E. coli rrnB gene
    427..470     +  terminator     rrnB T1 terminator: Escherichia coli rrnB; transcription terminator T1 from the E. coli rrnB gene
    517..553     -  CDS            lacZα (fragment): LacZα fragment of β-galactosidase; lacZ fragment
    569..668     +  protein_bind   attL1: mutant version of attL; recombination site for the Gateway® LR reaction LR Clonase™
    674..2563    +  CDS            SLC6A4: SC6A4_HUMAN - Also known as HTT, SERT. Experimental evidence at protein level: Swiss-Prot protein existence level 1. Serotonin transporter whose primary function in the central nervous system involves the regulation of serotonergic signaling via transport of serotonin molecules from the synaptic cleft back into the pre-synaptic terminal for re-utilization. Plays a key role in mediating regulation of the availability of serotonin to other receptors of serotonergic systems. Terminates the action of serotonin and recycles it in a sodium-dependent manner. From Homo sapiens (Human).
   2565..2664    -  protein_bind   attL2: mutant version of attL; recombination site for the Gateway® LR reaction LR Clonase™
   2682..2700    -  promoter       T7 promoter: promoter for bacteriophage T7 RNA polymerase
   2834..3643    +  CDS            KanR: aminoglycoside phosphotransferase; aph(3')-Ia; confers resistance to kanamycin in bacteria or G418 (Geneticin®) in eukaryotes
   3790..4378    +  rep_origin     ori: high-copy-number ColE1/pMB1/pBR322/pUC origin of replication
