[The description below was written by a language model from this plasmid's Addgene catalogue record and pLannotate feature annotations shown in this document.]
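Description:
pDONR221_SLC6A4 is a Gateway entry clone built on the pDONR221 backbone, carrying a codon-optimized open reading frame for human SLC6A4, the sodium-dependent serotonin transporter (also known as SERT or 5-HTT) that clears serotonin from the synaptic cleft back into presynaptic terminals. The plasmid is about 4.4 kb in total, with an 1,890 bp insert. It is propagated in E. coli through a high-copy ColE1/pUC-type origin and selected with kanamycin via an aminoglycoside phosphotransferase (KanR) gene.

The ORF sits between attL1 and attL2 sites, the recombination sequences recognised in the Gateway LR reaction, so the coding sequence can be transferred directionally and in frame into any attR-containing destination vector. Upstream of attL1 lie the rrnB T1 and T2 transcription terminators, which insulate the insert from read-through transcription in bacteria. The short lacI and lacZα fragments annotated nearby are backbone remnants rather than functional genes. A T7 promoter lies just beyond attL2 on the opposite strand, pointing back toward the insert, and M13 forward and reverse priming sites flank the cassette for sequence verification.

Although catalogued under mammalian expression, the feature table shows no eukaryotic promoter, polyadenylation signal or epitope tag, so the plasmid is not itself an expression construct; expression depends on the destination vector chosen. It belongs to a large consortium collection of solute carrier transporter clones, and its stated purpose is to serve as a source of the SLC6A4 ORF for subcloning into custom expression vectors.
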