Addgene plasmid #132172: pDONR221_SLC6A4
Purpose: Gateway entry clone with codon-optimized ORF sequence for subcloning into custom expression vectors
Depositing lab: RESOLUTE Consortium & Giulio Superti-Furga. Depositing organization: CeMM Research Center for Molecular Medicine. Publication: The RESOLUTE consortium: unlocking SLC transporters for drug discovery. Superti-Furga G, Lackner D, Wiedmer T, Ingles-Prieto A, Barbosa B, Girardi E, Goldmann U, Gurtl B, Klavins K, Klimek C, Lindinger S, Lineiro-Retes E, Muller AC, Onstein S, Redinger G, Reil D, Sedlyarov V, Wolf G, Crawford M, Everley R, ... Steppan CM. Nat Rev Drug Discov. 2020 Jul;19(7):429-430. doi: 10.1038/d41573-020-00056-6. PubMed 32265506.
Backbone
  Vector backbone: pDONR221
  Backbone manufacturer: Thermo Fisher Scientific
  Backbone size w/o insert (bp): 2550
  Vector type: Mammalian Expression
Growth in bacteria
  Bacterial resistance: Kanamycin, 50 μg/mL
  Growth temperature: 37°C
  Growth strain: Stbl3
  Copy number: High Copy
Gene/Insert
  Gene/Insert name: SLC6A4 (alt name: 5-HTT, SERT1, HTT, OCD1)
  Species: H. sapiens (human)
  Insert size (bp): 1890
  Entrez Gene: SLC6A4 (a.k.a. 5-HTT, 5-HTTLPR, 5HTT, HTT, OCD1, SERT, SERT1, hSERT)
  Cloning method: Gateway Cloning
  Sequencing primers: 5′ M13-fwd; 3′ M13-rev
Terms and licenses: Academic/Nonprofit Terms; Industry Terms
Depositor comments: For more information on the full Resolute plasmid collection, please see www.addgene.org/depositor-collections/re-solute/. Please provide your feedback on this plasmid to the RESOLUTE consortium by filling out their RESOLUTE repository feedback form: https://forms.office.com/Pages/ResponsePage.aspx?id=0e05yklzmkS7rjFGQL4N7z4feCLQvEJAmVcOCM_u885UN1JJRko0Ukg4TVQwNTZLOUxPQVJWT1NHUCQlQCN0PWcu
How to cite: pDONR221_SLC6A4 was a gift from RESOLUTE Consortium & Giulio Superti-Furga (Addgene plasmid # 132172 ; http://n2t.net/addgene:132172 ; RRID:Addgene_132172)
