>Addgene plasmid #132172 | pDONR221_SLC6A4 | depositor partial sequence | sequence record 253744 | Codon-optimized ORF of SLC6A4
ATGGAGACCACACCTCTGAATTCCCAGAAGCAGCTGTCTGCCTGCGAGGACGGCGAGGATTGTCAGGAGA
ACGGCGTGCTGCAGAAGGTGGTGCCAACCCCCGGCGACAAGGTGGAGTCTGGCCAGATCAGCAATGGCTA
CTCCGCCGTGCCTTCTCCAGGAGCAGGCGACGATACCAGGCACTCTATCCCAGCCACCACAACCACACTG
GTGGCAGAGCTGCACCAGGGAGAGAGAGAGACATGGGGCAAGAAGGTGGACTTTCTGCTGAGCGTGATCG
GCTATGCCGTGGATCTGGGCAACGTGTGGCGGTTTCCCTATATCTGCTACCAGAACGGAGGAGGAGCCTT
CCTGCTGCCATACACCATCATGGCCATCTTCGGCGGCATCCCCCTGTTTTATATGGAGCTGGCCCTGGGC
CAGTACCACCGGAATGGCTGCATCAGCATCTGGAGAAAGATCTGTCCCATCTTTAAGGGCATCGGCTATG
CCATCTGTATCATCGCCTTCTACATCGCCTCCTACTATAACACAATCATGGCCTGGGCCCTGTACTATCT
GATCAGCTCCTTCACCGACCAGCTGCCCTGGACAAGCTGCAAGAATTCCTGGAACACCGGCAATTGTACA
AACTACTTCAGCGAGGATAATATCACCTGGACACTGCACTCCACCTCTCCTGCCGAGGAGTTCTACACAA
GGCACGTGCTGCAGATCCACCGCTCCAAGGGACTGCAGGATCTGGGAGGCATCTCTTGGCAGCTGGCCCT
GTGCATCATGCTGATCTTCACCGTGATCTACTTCAGCATCTGGAAGGGCGTGAAGACATCCGGCAAGGTG
GTGTGGGTGACCGCCACATTTCCATACATCATCCTGAGCGTGCTGCTGGTGAGGGGAGCCACCCTGCCAG
GAGCATGGAGGGGCGTGCTGTTCTACCTGAAGCCTAACTGGCAGAAGCTGCTGGAGACAGGCGTGTGGAT
CGACGCAGCAGCACAGATCTTCTTTAGCCTGGGACCAGGATTCGGCGTGCTGCTGGCCTTTGCCTCCTAT
AATAAGTTCAACAATAACTGCTACCAGGATGCCCTGGTGACCTCCGTGGTGAACTGTATGACAAGCTTCG
TGTCCGGCTTCGTGATCTTTACCGTGCTGGGCTATATGGCCGAGATGCGGAATGAGGACGTGTCTGAGGT
GGCCAAGGATGCCGGCCCTAGCCTGCTGTTTATCACCTACGCCGAGGCCATCGCCAACATGCCAGCCTCC
ACATTCTTTGCCATCATCTTCTTTCTGATGCTGATCACCCTGGGCCTGGACTCTACATTCGCCGGACTGG
AGGGCGTGATCACCGCCGTGCTGGATGAGTTTCCTCACGTGTGGGCCAAGCGGAGAGAGAGGTTCGTGCT
GGCCGTGGTCATCACATGCTTCTTTGGCTCCCTGGTGACCCTGACATTCGGCGGCGCCTATGTGGTGAAG
CTGCTGGAGGAGTACGCAACCGGACCAGCCGTGCTGACAGTGGCCCTGATCGAGGCCGTGGCCGTGTCTT
GGTTTTATGGCATCACCCAGTTCTGTAGGGACGTGAAGGAGATGCTGGGCTTCTCTCCAGGCTGGTTTTG
GAGGATCTGCTGGGTGGCAATCAGCCCACTGTTCCTGCTGTTTATCATCTGTTCTTTTCTGATGAGCCCC
CCTCAGCTGAGGCTGTTCCAGTACAATTATCCCTACTGGAGCATCATCCTGGGCTACTGCATCGGCACCT
CTAGCTTTATCTGTATCCCTACATATATCGCCTACCGGCTGATCATCACCCCAGGCACATTCAAGGAGAG
AATCATCAAGTCCATCACCCCCGAGACCCCTACAGAGATCCCTTGTGGCGATATCCGCCTGAACGCCGTG
